Addgene plasmid #245619: pICSL50064
Purpose: Level 0 Golden Gate part C-Terminal Tag with overhangs TTCG - GCTT
Depositing lab: Mark Youles. Depositing organization: Sainsbury Laboratory, Norwich.
Backbone
  Vector backbone: pICSL01003
  Backbone size w/o insert (bp): 2244
  Vector type: Synthetic Biology
Growth in bacteria
  Bacterial resistance: Spectinomycin, 50 μg/mL
  Growth temperature: 37°C
  Growth strain: DH5alpha
  Copy number: High Copy
Gene/Insert
  Gene/Insert name: C-Terminal tag mCitrine (yellow) (monomeric)
  Species: Aequorea victoria
  Insert size (bp): 724
  Mutation: BsaI/BpiI sites removed by point-mutation
  Cloning method: Restriction Enzyme; 5′ cloning site BsaI (destroyed during cloning); 3′ cloning site BsaI (destroyed during cloning)
  Sequencing primers: 5′ TCACATGTTCTTTCCTGCG; 3′ GTCTCATGAGCGGATACATATTTGAATG
Terms and licenses: Academic/Nonprofit Terms; Industry Terms: Not Available to Industry
Depositor comments: Level 0 C-Terminal tag module used for GoldenGate assemblies using the MoClo overhang syntax
How to cite: pICSL50064 was a gift from Mark Youles (Addgene plasmid # 245619 ; http://n2t.net/addgene:245619 ; RRID:Addgene_245619)
