[The description below was written by a language model from this plasmid's Addgene catalogue record and pLannotate feature annotations shown in this document.]
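Description:
pICSL50064 is a Level 0 Golden Gate (MoClo syntax) part plasmid built on the small pICSL01003 synthetic-biology backbone. It is a storage and donor vector for *E. coli* rather than an expression construct. It replicates from a high-copy ColE1/pUC-type origin and is selected with spectinomycin through the aadA aminoglycoside adenylyltransferase gene, which sits downstream of a bla-type (AmpR) promoter. The short integrase, gentamicin acetyltransferase and lacI fragments picked up by the automated annotation are best read as non-functional remnants of the integron-derived resistance cassette and of earlier cloning vectors. The sequenced record is about 3 kb, consistent with the stated backbone and insert sizes.

The payload is a roughly 0.7 kb coding sequence for mCitrine, a monomeric yellow fluorescent protein derived from *Aequorea victoria* GFP, formatted as a C-terminal tag module. Internal BsaI and BpiI recognition sites were removed by point mutation ("domestication") so the part survives Type IIS digestion. The part carries the fusion overhangs TTCG and GCTT, which in the MoClo standard define the C-terminal tag position, between a coding sequence lacking a stop codon and the terminator. The record describes the BsaI cloning sites used to insert the part as destroyed during cloning. No promoter, terminator or other regulatory element for the tag is present in the plasmid itself.

The construct is used as a standard building block in one-pot Golden Gate assemblies. It is combined with promoter, coding sequence and terminator Level 0 modules to build Level 1 transcription units encoding proteins fused at their C-terminus to mCitrine, for example for localisation or expression imaging. The record does not specify a target organism for these assemblies.
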