Features (pLannotate 1.2.2; 7 found; start..end, strand, type, name):
     12..728     +  CDS            mCitrine: mCitrine is a basic (constitutively fluorescent) yellow fluorescent protein published in 2001, derived from Aequorea victoria.
    854..958     +  promoter       AmpR promoter: bla
    949..1029    -  CDS            int (fragment): INT2_ECOLX - Protein inferred from homology: Swiss-Prot protein existence level 3. Putative integrase believed to be involved in the insertion of antibiotic resistance genes into plasmids and transposons. From Escherichia coli.
   1117..1173    +  CDS            GmR (fragment): gentamycin acetyltransferase; aacC1; confers resistance to gentamycin
   1180..1968    +  CDS            aadA: S3AD_ECOLX - Experimental evidence at protein level: Swiss-Prot protein existence level 1. Mediates bacterial resistance to the antibiotics streptomycin and spectinomycin. From Escherichia coli.
   2142..2730    +  rep_origin     ori: high-copy-number ColE1/pMB1/pBR322/pUC origin of replication
   2913..2962    +  CDS            lacI (fragment): lac repressor; lacI; The lac repressor binds to the lac operator to inhibit transcription in E. coli. This inhibition can be relieved by adding lactose or isopropyl-β-D-thiogalactopyranoside (IPTG).
>Addgene plasmid #245619 | pICSL50064 | addgene full sequence | sequence record 495483 | Addgene NGS Result
GGTCTCATTCGATGGTGAGCAAGGGCGAGGAGCTGTTCACCGGGGTGGTGCCCATCCTGGTCGAGCTGGA
CGGCGACGTAAACGGCCACAAGTTCAGCGTGTCCGGCGAGGGCGAGGGCGATGCCACCTACGGCAAGCTG
ACCCTGAAGTTCATCTGCACCACCGGCAAGCTGCCCGTGCCCTGGCCCACCCTCGTGACCACCTTCGGCT
ACGGCCTGATGTGCTTCGCCCGCTACCCCGACCACATGAAGCAGCACGACTTCTTCAAGTCCGCCATGCC
CGAAGGCTACGTCCAGGAGCGCACCATCTTCTTCAAGGACGACGGCAACTACAAGACCCGCGCCGAGGTG
AAGTTCGAGGGCGACACCCTGGTGAACCGCATCGAGCTGAAGGGCATCGACTTCAAGGAGGACGGCAACA
TCCTGGGGCACAAGCTGGAGTACAACTACAACAGCCACAACGTCTATATCATGGCCGACAAGCAGAAGAA
CGGCATCAAGGTGAACTTCAAGATCCGCCACAACATCGAGGACGGCAGCGTGCAGCTCGCCGACCACTAC
CAGCAGAACACCCCCATCGGCGACGGCCCCGTGCTGCTGCCCGACAACCACTACCTGAGCTACCAGTCCA
AACTGAGCAAAGACCCCAACGAGAAGCGCGATCACATGGTCCTGCTGGAGTTCGTGACCGCCGCCGGGAT
CACTCTCGGCATGGACGAGCTGTACAAGTGAGCTTTGAGACCACGTGGCTCTTCAGTGGACGAAAGGGCC
TCGTGATACGCCTATTTTTATAGGTTAATGTCATGATAATAATGGTTTCTTAGACGTCAGGTGGCACTTT
TCGGGGAAATGTGCGCGGAACCCCTATTTGTTTATTTTTCTAAATACATTCAAATATGTATCCGCTCATG
AGACAATAACCCTGATAAATGCTTCAATAATATTGAAAAAGGAAGAGTATGCGCTCACGCAACTGGTCCA
GAACCTTGACCGAACGCAGCGGTGGTAACGGCGCAGTGGCGGTTTTCATGGCTTGTTATGACTGTTTTTT
TTTGGGGTACAGTCTATGCCTCGGGCATCCAAGCAGCAAGCGCGTTACGCCGTGGGTCGATGTTTGATGT
TATGGAGCAGCAACGATGTTACGCAGCAGGGCAGTCGCCCTAAAACAAAGTTAAACATCATGAGGGAAGC
GGTGATCGCCGAAGTATCGACTCAACTATCAGAGGTAGTTGGCGTCATCGAGCGCCATCTCGAACCGACG
TTGCTGGCCGTACATTTGTACGGCTCCGCAGTGGATGGCGGCCTGAAGCCACACAGCGATATTGATTTGC
TGGTTACGGTGACCGTAAGGCTTGATGAAACAACGCGGCGAGCTTTGATCAACGACCTTTTGGAAACTTC
GGCTTCCCCTGGAGAGAGCGAGATTCTCCGCGCTGTAGAAGTCACCATTGTTGTGCACGACGACATCATT
CCGTGGCGTTATCCAGCTAAGCGCGAACTGCAATTTGGAGAATGGCAGCGCAATGACATTCTTGCAGGTA
TCTTCGAGCCAGCCACGATCGACATTGATCTGGCTATCTTGCTGACAAAAGCAAGAGAACATAGCGTTGC
CTTGGTAGGTCCAGCGGCGGAGGAACTCTTTGATCCGGTTCCTGAACAGGATCTATTTGAGGCGCTAAAT
GAAACCTTAACGCTATGGAACTCGCCGCCCGACTGGGCTGGCGATGAGCGAAATGTAGTGCTTACGTTGT
CCCGCATTTGGTACAGCGCAGTAACCGGCAAAATCGCGCCGAAGGATGTCGCTGCCGACTGGGCAATGGA
GCGCCTGCCGGCCCAGTATCAGCCCGTCATACTTGAAGCTAGACAGGCTTATCTTGGACAAGAAGAAGAT
CGCTTGGCCTCGCGCGCAGATCAGTTGGAAGAATTTGTCCATTACGTAAAAGGCGAGATCACCAAGGTAG
TCGGCAAATAACTGTCAGACCAAGTTTACTCATATATACTTTAGATTGATTTAAAACTTCATTTTTAATT
TAAAAGGATCTAGGTGAAGATCCTTTTTGATAATCTCATGACCAAAATCCCTTAACGTGAGTTTTCGTTC
CACTGAGCGTCAGACCCCGTAGAAAAGATCAAAGGATCTTCTTGAGATCCTTTTTTTCTGCGCGTAATCT
GCTGCTTGCAAACAAAAAAACCACCGCTACCAGCGGTGGTTTGTTTGCCGGATCAAGAGCTACCAACTCT
TTTTCCGAAGGTAACTGGCTTCAGCAGAGCGCAGATACCAAATACTGTTCTTCTAGTGTAGCCGTAGTTA
GGCCACCACTTCAAGAACTCTGTAGCACCGCCTACATACCTCGCTCTGCTAATCCTGTTACCAGTGGCTG
CTGCCAGTGGCGATAAGTCGTGTCTTACCGGGTTGGACTCAAGACGATAGTTACCGGATAAGGCGCAGCG
GTCGGGCTGAACGGGGGGTTCGTGCACACAGCCCAGCTTGGAGCGAACGACCTACACCGAACTGAGATAC
CTACAGCGTGAGCTATGAGAAAGCGCCACGCTTCCCGAAGGGAGAAAGGCGGACAGGTATCCGGTAAGCG
GCAGGGTCGGAACAGGAGAGCGCACGAGGGAGCTTCCAGGGGGAAACGCCTGGTATCTTTATAGTCCTGT
CGGGTTTCGCCACCTCTGACTTGAGCGTCGATTTTTGTGATGCTCGTCAGGGGGGCGGAGCCTATGGAAA
AACGCCAGCAACGCGGCCTTTTTACGGTTCCTGGCCTTTTGCTGGCCTTTTGCTCACATGTTCTTTCCTG
CGTTATCCCCTGATTCTGTGGATAACCGTATTACCGCCTTTGAGTGAGCTGATACCGCTCGCCGCAGCCG
AACGACCGAGCGCAGCGAGTCAGTGAGCGAGGAAGCGGAAGAGCGCCCAATACGCAAACCGCCTCTCCCC
GCGCGTTGGCCGATTCATTAATCACTGT
